Addgene plasmid #36067: pAAV asyn S129G
Depositing lab: Hilal Lashuel. Depositing organization: Swiss Federal Institute of Technology (EPFL).
Backbone
  Vector backbone: pAAV-MCS
  Backbone manufacturer: Stratagene
  Backbone size w/o insert (bp): 4581
  Vector type: Mammalian Expression, AAV
Growth in bacteria
  Bacterial resistance: Ampicillin, 100 μg/mL
  Growth temperature: 37°C
  Growth strain: NEB Stable
  Copy number: High Copy
Gene/Insert
  Gene/Insert name: alpha-synuclein S129G
  Species: H. sapiens (human)
  Insert size (bp): 484
  Mutation: S129G
  Entrez Gene: SNCA (a.k.a. NACP, PARK1, PARK4, PD1)
  Promoter: CMV
  Cloning method: Restriction Enzyme; 5′ cloning site ClaI (not destroyed); 3′ cloning site BglII (not destroyed)
  Sequencing primers: 5′ bglob fw (TCTTATCTTCCTCCCACAGC); 3′ hGH rev (TAGGACAAGGCTGGTGGGCA)
Terms and licenses: Academic/Nonprofit Terms; Industry Terms: Not Available to Industry
Depositor comments: Lashuel Lab Plasmid #341
How to cite: pAAV asyn S129G was a gift from Hilal Lashuel (Addgene plasmid # 36067 ; http://n2t.net/addgene:36067 ; RRID:Addgene_36067)
