[The description below was written by a language model from this plasmid's Addgene catalogue record.]
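Description:
pAAV asyn S129G is an adeno-associated virus transfer plasmid for mammalian expression, built on the Stratagene pAAV-MCS backbone (about 4.6 kb without insert). It is maintained in E. coli as a high-copy plasmid under ampicillin selection. The recorded host is a recombination-deficient "stable" strain, a common choice for AAV plasmids because the inverted terminal repeats that normally flank the expression cassette in this type of vector are prone to rearrangement. No feature table accompanies the record, so the ITRs, origin and other backbone elements are inferred from the vector type rather than documented here.

The payload is a roughly 480 bp insert encoding human alpha-synuclein (SNCA, the gene linked to the PARK1/PARK4 forms of Parkinson's disease) carrying an S129G substitution. It was cloned between ClaI and BglII sites, both of which are retained. Expression is driven by the CMV promoter. The names of the sequencing primers point to a beta-globin-derived element upstream of the insert and a human growth hormone sequence downstream. This matches the intron and polyadenylation signal usual for this backbone, although the record does not list them explicitly. No epitope tag or reporter is recorded.

Serine 129 is the major phosphorylation site of alpha-synuclein, so replacing it with glycine yields a form that cannot be phosphorylated at that position. The record does not state an intended use. The design suits either direct transfection of mammalian cells or, with helper and rep/cap functions supplied in trans, packaging into recombinant AAV for delivering the mutant protein to cells or tissues, for example to compare it with wild-type or other residue 129 variants.
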