>Addgene plasmid #36067 | pAAV asyn S129G | addgene partial sequence | sequence record 132215 | hGH-PA-R 5'-CCAGCTTGGTTCCCAATAGA-3'
TTGCTCCATACCACCCCCCTCCACCCCATAATATTATAGAAGGACACCTAGTCAGACAAAATGATGCAAC
TTAATTTTATTAGGACAAGGCTGGTGGGCACTGGAGTGGCAACTTCCAGGGCCAGGAGAGGCACTGGGGA
GGGGTCACAGGGATGCCACCCGTAGATCTCAAGAAACTGGGAGCAAAGATATTTCTTAGGCTTCAGGTTC
GTAGTCTTGATACCCTTCCTCACCAGGCATTTCATAAGCCTCATTGTCAGGATCCACAGGCATATCTTCC
AGAATTCCTTCCTGTGGGGCTCCTTCTTCATTCTTGCCCAA
[192 nt withheld, positions 322-513]
CTCTTTTGTCTTTCCTGCTGCTTCTGCCACACCCTGTTTGGTTTTCTCAGCAGCAGCCACAACTCCCTCC
TTGGCCTTTGAAAGTCCTTTCATGAATACATCCATAGATCCACTAGAGGATCCCCGGGG
